Addgene plasmid #203451: pM155: pAAV.CMV-Cas13e (GenScript CO)-NT sgRNA
Purpose: Plasmid expressing active and codon optimised Cas13e with non-targeting gRNA
Depositing lab: Guei-Sheung Liu. Depositing organization: Centre for Eye Research Australia. Publication: Characterization of RNA editing and gene therapy with a compact CRISPR-Cas13 in the retina. Kumar S, Hsiao YW, Wong VHY, Aubin D, Wang JH, Lisowski L, Rakoczy EP, Li F, Alarcon-Martinez L, Gonzalez-Cordero A, Bui BV, Liu GS. Proc Natl Acad Sci U S A. 2024 Nov 5;121(45):e2408345121. doi: 10.1073/pnas.2408345121. Epub 2024 Oct 30. PubMed 39475642.
Backbone
  Vector backbone: pAAV.CMV-BGHpA
  Backbone manufacturer: VectorBuilder
  Vector type: Mammalian Expression, AAV
Growth in bacteria
  Bacterial resistance: Ampicillin, 100 μg/mL
  Growth temperature: 37°C
  Growth strain: NEB Stable
  Copy number: High Copy
Gene/Insert 1
  Gene/Insert name: U6-non targeting (NT) sgRNA
  Species: Synthetic
  Insert size (bp): 375
  Promoter: U6
  Cloning method: Gibson Cloning
  Sequencing primers: 5′ GACTATCATATGCTTACCGT
Gene/Insert 2
  Gene/Insert name: Cas13e (alt name: Cas13X.1, Cas13bt3)
  Insert size (bp): 2403
  Mutation: Codon optimised using GenScript tool
  Promoter: CMV
  Tag / fusion protein: NLS (C terminal on insert); NLS (N terminal on insert); HA (C terminal on insert)
  Cloning method: Gibson Cloning
  Sequencing primers: 5′ CGCAAATGGGCGGTAGGCGTG; 3′ TAGAAGGCACAGTCGAGG
Terms and licenses: Academic/Nonprofit Terms; Industry Terms: Not Available to Industry
How to cite: pM155: pAAV.CMV-Cas13e (GenScript CO)-NT sgRNA was a gift from Guei-Sheung Liu (Addgene plasmid # 203451 ; http://n2t.net/addgene:203451 ; RRID:Addgene_203451)
