[The description below was written by a language model from this plasmid's Addgene catalogue record and pLannotate feature annotations shown in this document.]
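Description:
pM155: pAAV.CMV-Cas13e (GenScript CO)-NT sgRNA is an AAV transfer plasmid for mammalian expression, built on a commercial pAAV.CMV-BGHpA backbone and totalling about 6.7 kb. It is propagated in bacteria through a high-copy ColE1/pUC-type origin with ampicillin selection (β-lactamase under its own promoter), and it also carries an f1 phage origin. Small fragments annotated as bom and rop are remnants of the pBR322-derived backbone. Two AAV2 inverted terminal repeats flank roughly 3.9 kb of payload. These are the cis elements needed for replication and packaging of the intervening DNA into recombinant AAV particles when rep, cap and helper functions are supplied in trans. The plasmid can also be transfected directly.

Between the ITRs sit two expression units in the same orientation. A human U6 RNA polymerase III promoter drives a synthetic non-targeting single guide RNA, and downstream the CMV enhancer and immediate-early promoter drive a Cas13e coding sequence (also known as Cas13X.1 or Cas13bt3), terminated by the bovine growth hormone polyadenylation signal. The record describes the Cas13e as catalytically active and codon optimised with the GenScript tool, with nuclear localisation signals at both termini and a C-terminal HA tag. The feature table does not annotate the Cas13e open reading frame itself but picks up an HA-tag fragment at its 3′ end. Short attB1, attB2 and attB4 Gateway sites are scars of the modular backbone assembly. Cas13e is a compact RNA-guided, RNA-targeting nuclease, small enough for nuclease and guide to fit in a single AAV genome. With its non-targeting guide, this construct would naturally serve as the negative control for RNA knockdown experiments. The associated publication concerns compact Cas13 RNA editing and gene therapy in the retina.
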