Features (pLannotate 1.2.2; 19 found; start..end, strand, type, name):
      1..141     -  repeat_region  AAV2 ITR: inverted terminal repeat of adeno-associated virus serotype 2 inverted
    148..168     +  protein_bind   attB4: mutant version of attB; core recombination site for the Gateway® BP reaction BP Clonase™
    169..409     +  promoter       U6 promoter: RNA polymerase III promoter for human U6 snRNA
    550..610     +  enhancer       CMV enhancer (fragment): human cytomegalovirus immediate early enhancer
    610..630     +  protein_bind   attB1: mutant version of attB; core recombination site for the Gateway® BP reaction BP Clonase™
    694..997     +  enhancer       CMV enhancer: human cytomegalovirus immediate early enhancer
    998..1201    +  promoter       CMV promoter: human cytomegalovirus (CMV) immediate early promoter
   1226..1246    -  protein_bind   attB2: mutant version of attB; core recombination site for the Gateway® BP reaction BP Clonase™
   3626..3653    +  CDS            3xHA (fragment): three tandem HA epitope tags
   3659..3679    -  protein_bind   attB2: mutant version of attB; core recombination site for the Gateway® BP reaction BP Clonase™
   3710..3821    +  polyA_signal   bGH poly(A) signal: bovine growth hormone polyadenylation signal
   3925..4065    +  repeat_region  AAV2 ITR: inverted terminal repeat of adeno-associated virus serotype 2 inverted
   4070..4121    -  misc_feature   bom (fragment): basis of mobility region from pBR322
   4140..4595    +  rep_origin     f1 ori (sequence partly withheld): f1 bacteriophage origin of replication; arrow indicates direction of (+) strand synthesis
   4596..4645    -  misc_feature   bom (fragment): basis of mobility region from pBR322
   4747..4782    -  CDS            rop (fragment): Rop protein, which maintains plasmids at low copy number; rop
   4877..4981    +  promoter       AmpR promoter: bla
   4982..5842    +  CDS            AmpR: β-lactamase; bla; confers resistance to ampicillin, carbenicillin, and related antibiotics
   6013..6601    +  rep_origin     ori: high-copy-number ColE1/pMB1/pBR322/pUC origin of replication
>Addgene plasmid #203451 | pM155: pAAV.CMV-Cas13e (GenScript CO)-NT sgRNA | addgene full sequence | sequence record 401483 | Addgene NGS Result
CCTGCAGGCAGCTGCGCGCTCGCTCGCTCACTGAGGCCGCCCGGGCAAAGCCCGGGCGTCGGGCGACCTT
TGGTCGCCCGGCCTCAGTGAGCGAGCGAGCGCGCAGAGAGGGAGTGGCCAACTCCATCACTAGGGGTTCC
TTCTAGACAACTTTGTATAGAAAAGTTGGAGGGCCTATTTCCCATGATTCCTTCATATTTGCATATACGA
TACAAGGCTGTTAGAGAGATAATTGGAATTAATTTGACTGTAAACACAAAGATATTAGTACAAAATACGT
GACGTAGAAAGTAATAATTTCTTGGGTAGTTTGCAGTTTTAAAATTATGTTTTAAAATGGACTATCATAT
GCTTACCGTAACTTGAAAGTATTTCGATTTCTTGGCTTTATATATCTTGTGGAAAGGACGAAACACCGGC
TGGAGCAGCCCCCGATTTGTGGGGTGATTACAGCTCACCAGAAGCGTACCATACTCACGAACAGGCTGGA
GCAGCCCCCGATTTGTGGGGTGATTACAGCTTTTTTTGAATTCTGATGCGGTGAAGCTTTAGTTATTAAT
AGTAATCAATTACGGGGTCATTAGTTCATAGCCCATATATGGAGTTCCGCAAGTTTGTACAAAAAAGCAG
GCTTAGTTATTAATAGTAATCAATTACGGGGTCATTAGTTCATAGCCCATATATGGAGTTCCGCGTTACA
TAACTTACGGTAAATGGCCCGCCTGGCTGACCGCCCAACGACCCCCGCCCATTGACGTCAATAATGACGT
ATGTTCCCATAGTAACGCCAATAGGGACTTTCCATTGACGTCAATGGGTGGAGTATTTACGGTAAACTGC
CCACTTGGCAGTACATCAAGTGTATCATATGCCAAGTACGCCCCCTATTGACGTCAATGACGGTAAATGG
CCCGCCTGGCATTATGCCCAGTACATGACCTTATGGGACTTTCCTACTTGGCAGTACATCTACGTATTAG
TCATCGCTATTACCATGGTGATGCGGTTTTGGCAGTACATCAATGGGCGTGGATAGCGGTTTGACTCACG
GGGATTTCCAAGTCTCCACCCCATTGACGTCAATGGGAGTTTGTTTTGGCACCAAAATCAACGGGACTTT
CCAAAATGTCGTAACAACTCCGCCCCATTGACGCAAATGGGCGGTAGGCGTGTACGGTGGGAGGTCTATA
TAAGCAGAGCTGGTTTAGTGAACCGTCAGATCACCCAGCTTTCTTGTACAAAGTGGGCCACCATGCCAAA
GAAGAAACGGAAGGTCGCTCAGGTCTCTAAGCAGACATCCAAGAAGAGGGAACTGTCCATTGATGAATAT
CAGGGTGCCAGAAAATGGTGTTTTACAATCGCCTTTAATAAGGCCTTGGTCAATCGGGACAAGAATGACG
GATTATTCGTTGAATCACTACTCCGCCACGAGAAATACTCCAAGCATGATTGGTACGACGAGGACACCAG
GGCATTGATCAAATGTAGCACGCAAGCCGCAAATGCTAAGGCGGAGGCTCTGCGAAACTACTTCTCACAT
TACAGGCACAGTCCAGGGTGCCTGACCTTCACCGCGGAGGACGAGTTGCGGACTATTATGGAGCGGGCAT
ACGAGCGGGCCATATTCGAGTGTAGACGACGCGAAACCGAAGTCATTATTGAGTTCCCCTCACTGTTCGA
GGGCGACAGGATAACTACAGCTGGGGTAGTCTTTTTTGTGTCTTTCTTCGTGGAAAGACGTGTGCTCGAC
CGTCTCTACGGAGCCGTGAGCGGTCTGAAAAAGAATGAGGGCCAATACAAACTCACCCGGAAGGCACTCT
CGATGTACTGTCTAAAGGATTCCCGATTTACCAAGGCATGGGACAAAAGGGTGCTACTGTTCAGGGATAT
CCTGGCACAGCTGGGGCGGATTCCCGCCGAGGCATATGAATACTACCACGGCGAACAGGGCGATAAAAAA
CGCGCTAATGATAACGAGGGCACAAATCCAAAGCGCCATAAAGACAAATTCATTGAATTCGCATTGCATT
ACCTTGAAGCCCAGCACAGCGAAATCTGCTTCGGTCGGAGACACATCGTACGTGAGGAGGCTGGCGCTGG
AGATGAGCATAAGAAGCACCGCACCAAGGGGAAGGTAGTTGTCGATTTTAGTAAGAAAGATGAAGACCAG
TCATATTACATCTCCAAGAACAACGTGATTGTGCGCATTGACAAGAACGCCGGACCCCGCTCTTATAGAA
TGGGGCTGAATGAGCTCAAGTACCTGGTCCTGCTTAGCCTCCAGGGAAAAGGGGATGACGCTATTGCTAA
GCTCTATCGCTACAGACAGCACGTTGAGAACATCCTCGACGTTGTGAAAGTTACAGATAAGGATAACCAT
GTGTTCCTGCCGAGATTTGTGTTAGAACAGCACGGCATCGGCAGGAAGGCTTTCAAGCAAAGGATCGATG
GAAGAGTCAAGCATGTGCGTGGAGTGTGGGAAAAAAAAAAAGCTGCCACTAACGAGATGACCCTGCACGA
GAAAGCTAGGGATATCCTTCAGTATGTAAACGAGAACTGTACTCGTAGCTTTAACCCTGGAGAATACAAT
AGACTGTTAGTGTGCCTTGTTGGGAAGGATGTGGAGAACTTTCAGGCCGGCCTTAAGCGACTCCAGTTAG
CTGAGCGGATAGATGGACGAGTGTATAGTATCTTCGCGCAGACTTCTACGATCAATGAGATGCATCAAGT
CGTGTGTGACCAAATTTTAAACAGGCTGTGCAGGATCGGCGATCAAAAGCTGTATGACTATGTCGGGCTG
GGTAAAAAGGATGAAATAGATTACAAACAGAAGGTCGCCTGGTTTAAGGAGCACATCTCGATCAGACGGG
GGTTTTTGCGGAAGAAATTTTGGTACGATTCTAAAAAAGGATTTGCAAAGCTGGTGGAGGAGCATCTGGA
GAGCGGAGGCGGGCAGCGCGACGTAGGTCTTGATAAGAAATACTACCACATAGACGCGATTGGCCGGTTC
GAGGGCGCGAACCCTGCCCTGTATGAAACCCTCGCCCGAGACAGATTGTGCTTGATGATGGCACAGTATT
TTCTGGGTTCAGTACGGAAGGAACTTGGTAACAAGATCGTGTGGAGCAATGACAGCATCGAATTGCCTGT
TGAAGGGAGTGTGGGTAATGAAAAATCCATTGTGTTTTCCGTGAGTGACTATGGCAAACTGTATGTTCTG
GACGACGCGGAATTCCTTGGGAGGATCTGCGAGTACTTCATGCCCCACGAAAAGGGCAAAATACGCTATC
ATACAGTTTATGAGAAAGGCTTTCGAGCATATAATGACCTGCAAAAGAAGTGCGTCGAAGCAGTGCTAGC
TTTCGAAGAGAAGGTCGTTAAAGCAAAGAAGATGTCCGAGAAAGAGGGCGCCCATTACATTGACTTCAGA
GAGATCCTGGCTCAGACAATGTGCAAGGAAGCCGAGAAAACTGCTGTGAATAAAGTAAGGAGAGCCTTTT
TCCATCACCACCTCAAGTTCGTCATAGACGAATTTGGACTCTTTTCTGATGTGATGAAAAAATATGGGAT
TGAGAAAGAGTGGAAGTTCCCAGTGAAGCCCAAGAAAAAAAGAAAAGTATCCTCCTACCCATACGATGTT
CCAGATTACGCTTGAACCCAGCTTTCTTGTACAAAGTGGGAATTCCTAGAGCTCGCTGATCAGCCTCGAC
TGTGCCTTCTAGTTGCCAGCCATCTGTTGTTTGCCCCTCCCCCGTGCCTTCCTTGACCCTGGAAGGTGCC
ACTCCCACTGTCCTTTCCTAATAAAATGAGGAAATTGCATCGCATTGTCTGAGTAGGTGTCATTCTATTC
TGGGGGGTGGGGTGGGGCAGGACAGCAAGGGGGAGGATTGGGAAGAGAATAGCAGGCATGCTGGGGAGGG
CCGCAGGAACCCCTAGTGATGGAGTTGGCCACTCCCTCTCTGCGCGCTCGCTCGCTCACTGAGGCCGGGC
GACCAAAGGTCGCCCGACGCCCGGGCTTTGCCCGGGCGGCCTCAGTGAGCGAGCGAGCGCGCAGCTGCCT
GCAGGGGCGCCTGATGCGGTATTTTCTCCTTACGCATCTGTGCGGTATTTCACACCGCATA
[95 nt withheld, positions 4122-4216]
T
[46 nt withheld, positions 4218-4263]
C
[141 nt withheld, positions 4265-4405]
CCTTTGACGTTGGAGTCCACGTTCTTT
[37 nt withheld, positions 4433-4469]
ACTCTATCTCGGGCTATTCTTTTGATTTATAAGGGATTTTGCCGATTTCGGTCTATTGGTTAAAAAATGA
GCTGATTTAACAAAAATTTAACGCGAATTTTAACAAAATATTAACGTTTACAATTTTATGGTGCACTCTC
AGTACAATCTGCTCTGATGCCGCATAGTTAAGCCAGCCCCGACACCCGCCAACACCCGCTGACGCGCCCT
GACGGGCTTGTCTGCTCCCGGCATCCGCTTACAGACAAGCTGTGACCGTCTCCGGGAGCTGCATGTGTCA
GAGGTTTTCACCGTCATCACCGAAACGCGCGAGACGAAAGGGCCTCGTGATACGCCTATTTTTATAGGTT
AATGTCATGATAATAATGGTTTCTTAGACGTCAGGTGGCACTTTTCGGGGAAATGTGCGCGGAACCCCTA
TTTGTTTATTTTTCTAAATACATTCAAATATGTATCCGCTCATGAGACAATAACCCTGATAAATGCTTCA
ATAATATTGAAAAAGGAAGAGTATGAGTATTCAACATTTCCGTGTCGCCCTTATTCCCTTTTTTGCGGCA
TTTTGCCTTCCTGTTTTTGCTCACCCAGAAACGCTGGTGAAAGTAAAAGATGCTGAAGATCAGTTGGGTG
CACGAGTGGGTTACATCGAACTGGATCTCAACAGCGGTAAGATCCTTGAGAGTTTTCGCCCCGAAGAACG
TTTTCCAATGATGAGCACTTTTAAAGTTCTGCTATGTGGCGCGGTATTATCCCGTATTGACGCCGGGCAA
GAGCAACTCGGTCGCCGCATACACTATTCTCAGAATGACTTGGTTGAGTACTCACCAGTCACAGAAAAGC
ATCTTACGGATGGCATGACAGTAAGAGAATTATGCAGTGCTGCCATAACCATGAGTGATAACACTGCGGC
CAACTTACTTCTGACAACGATCGGAGGACCGAAGGAGCTAACCGCTTTTTTGCACAACATGGGGGATCAT
GTAACTCGCCTTGATCGTTGGGAACCGGAGCTGAATGAAGCCATACCAAACGACGAGCGTGACACCACGA
TGCCTGTAGCAATGGCAACAACGTTGCGCAAACTATTAACTGGCGAACTACTTACTCTAGCTTCCCGGCA
ACAATTAATAGACTGGATGGAGGCGGATAAAGTTGCAGGACCACTTCTGCGCTCGGCCCTTCCGGCTGGC
TGGTTTATTGCTGATAAATCTGGAGCCGGTGAGCGTGGAAGCCGCGGTATCATTGCAGCACTGGGGCCAG
ATGGTAAGCCCTCCCGTATCGTAGTTATCTACACGACGGGGAGTCAGGCAACTATGGATGAACGAAATAG
ACAGATCGCTGAGATAGGTGCCTCACTGATTAAGCATTGGTAACTGTCAGACCAAGTTTACTCATATATA
CTTTAGATTGATTTAAAACTTCATTTTTAATTTAAAAGGATCTAGGTGAAGATCCTTTTTGATAATCTCA
TGACCAAAATCCCTTAACGTGAGTTTTCGTTCCACTGAGCGTCAGACCCCGTAGAAAAGATCAAAGGATC
TTCTTGAGATCCTTTTTTTCTGCGCGTAATCTGCTGCTTGCAAACAAAAAAACCACCGCTACCAGCGGTG
GTTTGTTTGCCGGATCAAGAGCTACCAACTCTTTTTCCGAAGGTAACTGGCTTCAGCAGAGCGCAGATAC
CAAATACTGTTCTTCTAGTGTAGCCGTAGTTAGGCCACCACTTCAAGAACTCTGTAGCACCGCCTACATA
CCTCGCTCTGCTAATCCTGTTACCAGTGGCTGCTGCCAGTGGCGATAAGTCGTGTCTTACCGGGTTGGAC
TCAAGACGATAGTTACCGGATAAGGCGCAGCGGTCGGGCTGAACGGGGGGTTCGTGCACACAGCCCAGCT
TGGAGCGAACGACCTACACCGAACTGAGATACCTACAGCGTGAGCTATGAGAAAGCGCCACGCTTCCCGA
AGGGAGAAAGGCGGACAGGTATCCGGTAAGCGGCAGGGTCGGAACAGGAGAGCGCACGAGGGAGCTTCCA
GGGGGAAACGCCTGGTATCTTTATAGTCCTGTCGGGTTTCGCCACCTCTGACTTGAGCGTCGATTTTTGT
GATGCTCGTCAGGGGGGCGGAGCCTATGGAAAAACGCCAGCAACGCGGCCTTTTTACGGTTCCTGGCCTT
TTGCTGGCCTTTTGCTCACATGT
